>Addgene plasmid #32639 | pSADdeltaG-BFP | addgene full sequence | sequence record 137832 | Addgene NGS Result
GACATTGATTATTGACTAGTTATTAATAGTAATCAATTACGGGGTCATTAGTTCATAGCCCATATATGGA
GTTCCGCGTTACATAACTTACGGTAAATGGCCCGCCTGGCTGACCGCCCAACGACCCCCGCCCATTGACG
TCAATAATGACGTATGTTCCCATAGTAACGCCAATAGGGACTTTCCATTGACGTCAATGGGTGGAGTATT
TACGGTAAACTGCCCACTTGGCAGTACATCAAGTGTATCATATGCCAAGTACGCCCCCTATTGACGTCAA
TGACGGTAAATGGCCCGCCTGGCATTATGCCCAGTACATGACCTTATGGGACTTTCCTACTTGGCAGTAC
ATCTACGTATTAGTCATCGCTATTACCATGGTGATGCGGTTTTGGCAGTACATCAATGGGCGTGGATAGC
GGTTTGACTCACGGGGATTTCCAAGTCTCCACCCCATTGACGTCAATGGGAGTTTGTTTTGGCACCAAAA
TCAACGGGACTTTCCAAAATGTCGTAACAACTCCGCCCCATTGACGCAAATGGGCGGTAGGCGTGTACGG
TGGGAGGTCTATATAAGCAGAGCTCTCTGGCTAACTAGAGAACCCACTGCTTACTGGCTTATCGAAATTA
ATACGACTCACTATAGGGAGACCCAAGCTGGCTAGATTAAGCGTCTGATGAGTCCGTGAGGACGAAACCC
GGAGTCCCGGGTCACGCTTAACAACCAGATCAAAGAAAAAACAGACATTGTCAATTGCAAAGCAAAAATG
TAACACCCCTACAATGGATGCCGACAAGATTGTATTCAAAGTCAATAATCAGGTGGTCTCTTTGAAGCCT
GAGATTATCGTGGATCAATATGAGTACAAGTACCCTGCCATCAAAGATTTGAAAAAGCCCTGTATAACCC
TAGGAAAGGCTCCCGATTTAAATAAAGCATACAAGTCAGTTTTGTCAGGCATGAGCGCCGCCAAACTTAA
TCCTGACGATGTATGTTCCTATTTGGCAGCGGCAATGCAGTTTTTTGAGGGGACATGTCCGGAAGACTGG
ACCAGCTATGGAATTGTGATTGCACGAAAAGGAGATAAGATCACCCCAGGTTCTCTGGTGGAGATAAAAC
GTACTGATGTAGAAGGGAATTGGGCTCTGACAGGAGGCATGGAACTGACAAGAGACCCCACTGTCCCTGA
GCATGCGTCCTTAGTCGGTCTTCTCTTGAGTCTGTATAGGTTGAGCAAAATATCCGGGCAAAACACTGGT
AACTATAAGACAAACATTGCAGACAGGATAGAGCAGATTTTTGAGACAGCCCCTTTTGTTAAAATCGTGG
AACACCATACTCTAATGACAACTCACAAAATGTGTGCTAATTGGAGTACTATACCAAACTTCAGATTTTT
GGCCGGAACCTATGACATGTTTTTCTCCCGGATTGAGCATCTATATTCAGCAATCAGAGTGGGCACAGTT
GTCACTGCTTATGAAGACTGTTCAGGACTGGTATCATTTACTGGGTTCATAAAACAAATCAATCTCACCG
CTAGAGAGGCAATACTATATTTCTTCCACAAGAACTTTGAGGAAGAGATAAGAAGAATGTTTGAGCCAGG
GCAGGAGACAGCTGTTCCTCACTCTTATTTCATCCACTTCCGTTCACTAGGCTTGAGTGGGAAATCTCCT
TATTCATCAAATGCTGTTGGTCACGTGTTCAATCTCATTCACTTTGTAGGATGCTATATGGGTCAAGTCA
GATCCCTAAATGCAACGGTTATTGCTGCATGTGCTCCTCATGAAATGTCTGTTCTAGGGGGCTATCTGGG
AGAGGAATTCTTCGGGAAAGGGACATTTGAAAGAAGATTCTTCAGAGATGAGAAAGAACTTCAAGAATAC
GAGGCGGCTGAACTGACAAAGACTGACGTAGCACTGGCAGATGATGGAACTGTCAACTCTGACGACGAGG
ACTACTTTTCAGGTGAAACCAGAAGTCCGGAGGCTGTTTATACTCGAATCATGATGAATGGAGGTCGACT
AAAGAGATCTCACATACGGAGATATGTCTCAGTCAGTTCCAATCATCAAGCCCGTCCAAACTCATTCGCC
GAGTTTCTAAACAAGACATATTCGAGTGACTCATAAGAAGTTGAATAACAAAATGCCGGAAATCTACGGA
TTGTGTATATCCATCATGAAAAAAACTAACACCCCTCCTTTCGAACCATCCCAAACATGAGCAAGATCTT
TGTCAATCCTAGTGCTATTAGAGCCGGTCTGGCCGATCTTGAGATGGCTGAAGAAACTGTTGATCTGATC
AATAGAAATATCGAAGACAATCAGGCTCATCTCCAAGGGGAACCCATAGAGGTGGACAATCTCCCTGAGG
ATATGGGGCGACTTCACCTGGATGATGGAAAATCGCCCAACCATGGTGAGATAGCCAAGGTGGGAGAAGG
CAAGTATCGAGAGGACTTTCAGATGGATGAAGGAGAGGATCCTAGCTTCCTGTTCCAGTCATACCTGGAA
AATGTTGGAGTCCAAATAGTCAGACAAATGAGGTCAGGAGAGAGATTTCTCAAGATATGGTCACAGACCG
TAGAAGAGATTATATCCTATGTCGCGGTCAACTTTCCCAACCCTCCAGGAAAGTCTTCAGAGGATAAATC
AACCCAGACTACTGGCCGAGAGCTCAAGAAGGAGACAACACCCACTCCTTCTCAGAGAGAAAGCCAATCA
TCGAAAGCCAGGATGGCGGCTCAAATTGCTTCTGGCCCTCCAGCCCTTGAATGGTCGGCTACCAATGAAG
AGGATGATCTATCAGTGGAGGCTGAGATCGCTCACCAGATTGCAGAAAGTTTCTCCAAAAAATATAAGTT
TCCCTCTCGATCCTCAGGGATACTCTTGTATAATTTTGAGCAATTGAAAATGAACCTTGATGATATAGTT
AAAGAGGCAAAAAATGTACCAGGTGTGACCCGTTTAGCCCATGACGGGTCCAAACTCCCCCTAAGATGTG
TACTGGGATGGGTCGCTTTGGCCAACTCTAAGAAATTCCAGTTGTTAGTCGAATCCGACAAGCTGAGTAA
AATCATGCAAGATGACTTGAATCGCTATACATCTTGCTAACCGAACCTCTCCCCTCAGTCCCTCTAGACA
ATAAAATCCGAGATGTCCCAAAGTCAACATGAAAAAAACAGGCAACACCACTGATAAATCGATGAACCTC
CTACGTAAGATAGTGAAAAACCGCAGGGACGAGGACACTCAAAAATCCTCTCCCGCGTCAGCCCCTCTGG
ATGACGATGACTTGTGGCTTCCACCCCCTGAATACGTCCCGCTGAAAGAACTTACAGGCAAGAAGAACAT
GAGGAACTTTTGTATCAACGGAAGGGTTAAAGTGTGTAGCCCGAATGGTTACTCGTTCAGGATCCTGCGG
CACATTCTGAAATCATTCGACGAGATATATTCTGGGAATCATAGGATGATCGGGTTAGTCAAAGTGGTTA
TTGGACTGGCTTTGTCAGGATCTCCAGTCCCTGAGGGCCTGAACTGGGTATACAAATTGAGGAGAACCTT
TATCTTCCAGTGGGCTGATTCCAGGGGCCCTCTTGAAGGGGAGGAGTTGGAATACTCTCAGGAGATCACT
TGGGATGATGATACTGAGTTCGTCGGATTGCAAATAAGAGTGATTGCAAAACAGTGTCATATCCAGGGCA
GAGTCTGGTGTATCAACATGAACCCGAGAGCATGTCAACTATGGTCTGACATGTCTCTTCAGACACAAAG
GTCCGAAGAGGACAAAGATTCCTCTCTGCTTCTAGAATAACGTACGTCAGATTATATCCCGCAAATTTAT
CACTTGTTTACCTCTGGAGGAGAGAACATATGGGCTCAACTCCAACCCTTGGGAGCAATATAACAAAAAA
CATGTTATGGTGCCATTAAACCGCTGCATTTCATCAAAGTCAAGTTGATTACCTTTACATTTTGATCCTC
TTGGATGTGAAAAAAACTATTAACATCCCTCAAAGGACCTGCAGGATGCCCGGGCATGCTAGCATGAAAA
AAACTAACACCCCTCCTTAATTAAGCCACCATGAGCGAGCTGATTAAGGAGAACATGCACATGAAGCTGT
ACATGGAGGGCACCGTGGACAACCATCACTTCAAGTGCACATCCGAGGGCGAAGGCAAGCCCTACGAGGG
CACCCAGACCATGAGAATCAAGGTGGTCGAGGGCGGCCCTCTCCCCTTCGCCTTCGACATCCTGGCTACT
AGCTTCCTCTACGGCAGCAAGACCTTCATCAACCACACCCAGGGCATCCCCGACTTCTTCAAGCAGTCCT
TCCCTGAGGGCTTCACATGGGAGAGAGTCACCACATACGAAGACGGGGGCGTGCTGACCGCTACCCAGGA
CACCAGCCTCCAGGACGGCTGCCTCATCTACAACGTCAAGATCAGAGGGGTGAACTTCACATCCAACGGC
CCTGTGATGCAGAAGAAAACACTCGGCTGGGAGGCCTTCACCGAGACGCTGTACCCCGCTGACGGCGGCC
TGGAAGGCAGAAACGACATGGCCCTGAAGCTCGTGGGCGGGAGCCATCTGATCGCAAACATCAAGACCAC
ATATAGATCCAAGAAACCCGCTAAGAACCTCAAGATGCCTGGCGTCTACTATGTGGACTACAGACTGGAA
AGAATCAAGGAGGCCAACAACGAGACCTACGTCGAGCAGCACGAGGTGGCAGTGGCCAGATACTGCGACC
TCCCTAGCAAACTGGGGCACAAGCTTAATTCCGGACTCAGATCTCGAGCTCAAGCTTCGAATTCTGCAGT
CGACGGTACCGCGGGCCCGGGATCCACCGGATCTAGATAAGGCGCGCCATCCGCGGTAGCTTTTCAGTCG
AGAAAAAAACATTAGATCAGAAGAACAACTGGCAACACTTCTCAACCTGAGACTTACTTCAAGATGCTCG
ATCCTGGAGAGGTCTATGATGACCCTATTGACCCAATCGAGTTAGAGGCTGAACCCAGAGGAACCCCCAT
TGTCCCCAACATCTTGAGGAACTCTGACTACAATCTCAACTCTCCTTTGATAGAAGATCCTGCTAGACTA
ATGTTAGAATGGTTAAAAACAGGGAATAGACCTTATCGGATGACTCTAACAGACAATTGCTCCAGGTCTT
TCAGAGTTTTGAAAGATTATTTCAAGAAGGTAGATTTGGGTTCTCTCAAGGTGGGCGGAATGGCTGCACA
GTCAATGATTTCTCTCTGGTTATATGGTGCCCACTCTGAATCCAACAGGAGCCGGAGATGTATAACAGAC
TTGGCCCATTTCTATTCCAAGTCGTCCCCCATAGAGAAGCTGTTGAATCTCACGCTAGGAAATAGAGGGC
TGAGAATCCCCCCAGAGGGAGTGTTAAGTTGCCTTGAGAGGGTTGATTATGATAATGCATTTGGAAGGTA
TCTTGCCAACACGTATTCCTCTTACTTGTTCTTCCATGTAATCACCTTATACATGAACGCCCTAGACTGG
GATGAAGAAAAGACCATCCTAGCATTATGGAAAGATTTAACCTCAGTGGACATCGGGAAGGACTTGGTAA
AGTTCAAAGACCAAATATGGGGACTGCTGATCGTGACAAAGGACTTTGTTTACTCCCAAAGTTCCAATTG
TCTTTTTGACAGAAACTACACACTTATGCTAAAAGATCTTTTCTTGTCTCGCTTCAACTCCTTAATGGTC
TTGCTCTCTCCCCCAGAGCCCCGATACTCAGATGACTTGATATCTCAACTATGCCAGCTGTACATTGCTG
GGGATCAAGTCTTGTCTATGTGTGGAAACTCCGGCTATGAAGTCATCAAAATATTGGAGCCATATGTCGT
GAATAGTTTAGTCCAGAGAGCAGAAAAGTTTAGGCCTCTCATTCATTCCTTGGGAGACTTTCCTGTATTT
ATAAAAGACAAGGTAAGTCAACTTGAAGAGACGTTCGGTCCCTGTGCAAGAAGGTTCTTTAGGGCTCTGG
ATCAATTCGACAACATACATGACTTGGTTTTTGTGTTTGGCTGTTACAGGCATTGGGGGCACCCATATAT
AGATTATCGAAAGGGTCTGTCAAAACTATATGATCAGGTTCACCTTAAAAAAATGATAGATAAGTCCTAC
CAGGAGTGCTTAGCAAGCGACCTAGCCAGGAGGATCCTTAGATGGGGTTTTGATAAGTACTCCAAGTGGT
ATCTGGATTCAAGATTCCTAGCCCGAGACCACCCCTTGACTCCTTATATCAAAACCCAAACATGGCCACC
CAAACATATTGTAGACTTGGTGGGGGATACATGGCACAAGCTCCCGATCACGCAGATCTTTGAGATTCCT
GAATCAATGGATCCGTCAGAAATATTGGATGACAAATCACATTCTTTCACCAGAACGAGACTAGCTTCTT
GGCTGTCAGAAAACCGAGGGGGGCCTGTTCCTAGCGAAAAAGTTATTATCACGGCCCTGTCTAAGCCGCC
TGTCAATCCCCGAGAGTTTCTGAGGTCTATAGACCTCGGAGGATTGCCAGATGAAGACTTGATAATTGGC
CTCAAGCCAAAGGAACGGGAATTGAAGATTGAAGGTCGATTCTTTGCTCTAATGTCATGGAATCTAAGAT
TGTATTTTGTCATCACTGAAAAACTCTTGGCCAACTACATCTTGCCACTTTTTGACGCGCTGACTATGAC
AGACAACCTGAACAAGGTGTTTAAAAAGCTGATCGACAGGGTCACCGGGCAAGGGCTTTTGGACTATTCA
AGGGTCACATATGCATTTCACCTGGACTATGAAAAGTGGAACAACCATCAAAGATTAGAGTCAACAGAGG
ATGTATTTTCTGTCCTAGATCAAGTGTTTGGATTGAAGAGAGTGTTTTCTAGAACACACGAGTTTTTTCA
AAAGGCCTGGATCTATTATTCAGACAGATCAGACCTCATCGGGTTACGGGAGGATCAAATATACTGCTTA
GATGCGTCCAACGGCCCAACCTGTTGGAATGGCCAGGATGGCGGGCTAGAAGGCTTACGGCAGAAGGGCT
GGAGTCTAGTCAGCTTATTGATGATAGATAGAGAATCTCAAATCAGGAACACAAGAACCAAAATACTAGC
TCAAGGAGACAACCAGGTTTTATGTCCGACATACATGTTGTCGCCAGGGCTATCTCAAGAGGGGCTCCTC
TATGAATTGGAGAGAATATCAAGGAATGCACTTTCGATATACAGAGCCGTCGAGGAAGGGGCATCTAAGC
TAGGGCTGATCATCAAGAAAGAAGAGACCATGTGTAGTTATGACTTCCTCATCTATGGAAAAACCCCTTT
GTTTAGAGGTAACATATTGGTGCCTGAGTCCAAAAGATGGGCCAGAGTCTCTTGCGTCTCTAATGACCAA
ATAGTCAACCTCGCCAATATAATGTCGACAGTGTCCACCAATGCGCTAACAGTGGCACAACACTCTCAAT
CTTTGATCAAACCGATGAGGGATTTTCTGCTCATGTCAGTACAGGCAGTCTTTCACTACCTGCTATTTAG
CCCAATCTTAAAGGGAAGAGTTTACAAGATTCTGAGCGCTGAAGGGGAGAGCTTTCTCCTAGCCATGTCA
AGGATAATCTATCTAGATCCTTCTTTGGGAGGGATATCTGGAATGTCCCTCGGAAGATTCCATATACGAC
AGTTCTCAGACCCTGTCTCTGAAGGGTTATCCTTCTGGAGAGAGATCTGGTTAAGCTCCCAAGAGTCCTG
GATTCACGCGTTGTGTCAAGAGGCTGGAAACCCAGATCTTGGAGAGAGAACACTCGAGAGCTTCACTCGC
CTTCTAGAAGATCCGACCACCTTAAATATCAGAGGAGGGGCCAGTCCTACCATTCTACTCAAGGATGCAA
TCAGAAAGGCTTTATATGACGAGGTGGACAAGGTGGAAAATTCAGAGTTTCGAGAGGCAATCCTGTTGTC
CAAGACCCATAGAGATAATTTTATACTCTTCTTAATATCTGTTGAGCCTCTGTTTCCTCGATTTCTCAGT
GAGCTATTCAGTTCGTCTTTTTTGGGAATCCCCGAGTCAATCATTGGATTGATACAAAACTCCCGAACGA
TAAGAAGGCAGTTTAGAAAGAGTCTCTCAAAAACTTTAGAAGAATCCTTCTACAACTCAGAGATCCACGG
GATTAGTCGGATGACCCAGACACCTCAGAGGGTTGGGGGGGTGTGGCCTTGCTCTTCAGAGAGGGCAGAT
CTACTTAGGGAGATCTCTTGGGGAAGAAAAGTGGTAGGCACGACAGTTCCTCACCCTTCTGAGATGTTGG
GATTACTTCCCAAGTCCTCTATTTCTTGCACTTGTGGAGCAACAGGAGGAGGCAATCCTAGAGTTTCTGT
ATCAGTACTCCCGTCCTTTGATCAGTCATTTTTTTCACGAGGCCCCCTAAAGGGATACTTGGGCTCGTCC
ACCTCTATGTCGACCCAGCTATTCCATGCATGGGAAAAAGTCACTAATGTTCATGTGGTGAAGAGAGCTC
TATCGTTAAAAGAATCTATAAACTGGTTCATTACTAGAGATTCCAACTTGGCTCAAGCTCTAATTAGGAA
CATTATGTCTCTGACAGGCCCTGATTTCCCTCTAGAGGAGGCCCCTGTCTTCAAAAGGACGGGGTCAGCC
TTGCATAGGTTCAAGTCTGCCAGATACAGCGAAGGAGGGTATTCTTCTGTCTGCCCGAACCTCCTCTCTC
ATATTTCTGTTAGTACAGACACCATGTCTGATTTGACCCAAGACGGGAAGAACTACGATTTCATGTTCCA
GCCATTGATGCTTTATGCACAGACATGGACATCAGAGCTGGTACAGAGAGACACAAGGCTAAGAGACTCT
ACGTTTCATTGGCACCTCCGATGCAACAGGTGTGTGAGACCCATTGACGACGTGACCCTGGAGACCTCTC
AGATCTTCGAGTTTCCGGATGTGTCGAAAAGAATATCCAGAATGGTTTCTGGGGCTGTGCCTCACTTCCA
GAGGCTTCCCGATATCCGTCTGAGACCAGGAGATTTTGAATCTCTAAGCGGTAGAGAAAAGTCTCACCAT
ATCGGATCAGCTCAGGGGCTCTTATACTCAATCTTAGTGGCAATTCACGACTCAGGATACAATGATGGAA
CCATCTTCCCTGTCAACATATACGGCAAGGTTTCCCCTAGAGACTATTTGAGAGGGCTCGCAAGGGGAGT
ATTGATAGGATCCTCGATTTGCTTCTTGACAAGAATGACAAATATCAATATTAATAGACCTCTTGAATTG
GTCTCAGGGGTAATCTCATATATTCTCCTGAGGCTAGATAACCATCCCTCCTTGTACATAATGCTCAGAG
AACCGTCTCTTAGAGGAGAGATATTTTCTATCCCTCAGAAAATCCCCGCCGCTTATCCAACCACTATGAA
AGAAGGCAACAGATCAATCTTGTGTTATCTCCAACATGTGCTACGCTATGAGCGAGAGATAATCACGGCG
TCTCCAGAGAATGACTGGCTATGGATCTTTTCAGACTTTAGAAGTGCCAAAATGACGTACCTATCCCTCA
TTACTTACCAGTCTCATCTTCTACTCCAGAGGGTTGAGAGAAACCTATCTAAGAGTATGAGAGATAACCT
GCGACAATTGAGTTCTTTGATGAGGCAGGTGCTGGGCGGGCACGGAGAAGATACCTTAGAGTCAGACGAC
AACATTCAACGACTGCTAAAAGACTCTTTACGAAGGACAAGATGGGTGGATCAAGAGGTGCGCCATGCAG
CTAGAACCATGACTGGAGATTACAGCCCCAACAAGAAGGTGTCCCGTAAGGTAGGATGTTCAGAATGGGT
CTGCTCTGCTCAACAGGTTGCAGTCTCTACCTCAGCAAACCCGGCCCCTGTCTCGGAGCTTGACATAAGG
GCCCTCTCTAAGAGGTTCCAGAACCCTTTGATCTCGGGCTTGAGAGTGGTTCAGTGGGCAACCGGTGCTC
ATTATAAGCTTAAGCCTATTCTAGATGATCTCAATGTTTTCCCATCTCTCTGCCTTGTAGTTGGGGACGG
GTCAGGGGGGATATCAAGGGCAGTCCTCAACATGTTTCCAGATGCCAAGCTTGTGTTCAACAGTCTTTTA
GAGGTGAATGACCTGATGGCTTCCGGAACACATCCACTGCCTCCTTCAGCAATCATGAGGGGAGGAAATG
ATATCGTCTCCAGAGTGATAGATCTTGACTCAATCTGGGAAAAACCGTCCGACTTGAGAAACTTGGCAAC
CTGGAAATACTTCCAGTCAGTCCAAAAGCAGGTCAACATGTCCTATGACCTCATTATTTGCGATGCAGAA
GTTACTGACATTGCATCTATCAACCGGATCACCCTGTTAATGTCCGATTTTGCATTGTCTATAGATGGAC
CACTCTATTTGGTCTTCAAAACTTATGGGACTATGCTAGTAAATCCAAACTACAAGGCTATTCAACACCT
GTCAAGAGCGTTCCCCTCGGTCACAGGGTTTATCACCCAAGTAACTTCGTCTTTTTCATCTGAGCTCTAC
CTCCGATTCTCCAAACGAGGGAAGTTTTTCAGAGATGCTGAGTACTTGACCTCTTCCACCCTTCGAGAAA
TGAGCCTTGTGTTATTCAATTGTAGCAGCCCCAAGAGTGAGATGCAGAGAGCTCGTTCCTTGAACTATCA
GGATCTTGTGAGAGGATTTCCTGAAGAAATCATATCAAATCCTTACAATGAGATGATCATAACTCTGATT
GACAGTGATGTAGAATCTTTTCTAGTCCACAAGATGGTTGATGATCTTGAGTTACAGAGGGGAACTCTGT
CTAAAGTGGCTATCATTATAGCCATCATGATAGTTTTCTCCAACAGAGTCTTCAACGTTTCCAAACCCCT
AACTGACCCCTCGTTCTATCCACCGTCTGATCCCAAAATCCTGAGGCACTTCAACATATGTTGCAGTACT
ATGATGTATCTATCTACTGCTTTAGGTGACGTCCCTAGCTTCGCAAGACTTCACGACCTGTATAACAGAC
CTATAACTTATTACTTCAGAAAGCAAGTCATTCGAGGGAACGTTTATCTATCTTGGAGTTGGTCCAACGA
CACCTCAGTGTTCAAAAGGGTAGCCTGTAATTCTAGCCTGAGTCTGTCATCTCACTGGATCAGGTTGATT
TACAAGATAGTGAAGACTACCAGACTCGTTGGCAGCATCAAGGATCTATCCAGAGAAGTGGAAAGACACC
TTCATAGGTACAACAGGTGGATCACCCTAGAGGATATCAGATCTAGATCATCCCTACTAGACTACAGTTG
CCTGTGAACCGGATACTCCTGGAAGCCTGCCCATGCTAAGACTCTTGTGTGATGTATCTTGAAAAAAACA
AGATCCTAAATCTGAACCTTTGGTTGTTTGATTGTTTTTCTCATTTTTGTTGTTTATTTGTTAAGCGTGG
GTCGGCATGGCATCTCCACCTCCTCGCGGTCCGACCTGGGCATCCGAAGGAGGACGCACGTCCACTCGGA
TGGCTAAGGGAGAAGGGCGAATTCCAGCACACTGGCGGCCGTTACTAGTGGATCCGAGCTCGGTACCGAG
CTCGGATCCACTAGTCCAGTGTGGTGGAATTCTGCAGATATCCAGCACAGTGGCGGCCGCTCGAGTCTAG
AGGGCCCGTTTAAACCCGCTGATCAGCCTCGACTGTGCCTTCTAGTTGCCAGCCATCTGTTGTTTGCCCC
TCCCCCGTGCCTTCCTTGACCCTGGAAGGTGCCACTCCCACTGTCCTTTCCTAATAAAATGAGGAAATTG
CATCGCATTGTCTGAGTAGGTGTCATTCTATTCTGGGGGGTGGGGTGGGGCAGGACAGCAAGGGGGAGGA
TTGGGAAGACAATAGCAGGCATGCTGGGGATGCGGTGGGCTCTATGGCTTCTGAGGCGGAAAGAACCAGC
TGGGGCTCTAGGGGGTATCCCC
[124 nt withheld, positions 11993-12116]
C
[91 nt withheld, positions 12118-12208]
A
[49 nt withheld, positions 12210-12258]
CCTTTGACGTTGGAGTCCACGTTCTTT
[37 nt withheld, positions 12286-12322]
ACCCTATCTCGGTCTATTCTTTTGATTTATAAGGGATTTTGCCGATTTCGGCCTATTGGTTAAAAAATGA
GCTGATTTAACAAAAATTTAACGCGAATTAATTCTGTGGAATGTGTGTCAGTTAGGGTGTGGAAAGTCCC
CAGGCTCCCCAGCAGGCAGAAGTATGCAAAGCATGCATCTCAATTAGTCAGCAACCAGGTGTGGAAAGTC
CCCAGGCTCCCCAGCAGGCAGAAGTATGCAAAGCATGCATCTCAATTAGTCAGCAACCATAGTCCCGCCC
CTAACTCCGCCCATCCCGCCCCTAACTCCGCCCAGTTCCGCCCATTCTCCGCCCCATGGCTGACTAATTT
TTTTTATTTATGCAGAGGCCGAGGCCGCCTCTGCCTCTGAGCTATTCCAGAAGTAGTGAGGAGGCTTTTT
TGGAGGCCTAGGCTTTTGCAAAAAGCTCCCGGGAGCTTGTATATCCATTTTCGGATCTGATCAGCACGTG
TTGACAATTAATCATCGGCATAGTATATCGGCATAGTATAATACGACAAGGTGAGGAACTAAACCATGGC
CAAGTTGACCAGTGCCGTTCCGGTGCTCACCGCGCGCGACGTCGCCGGAGCGGTCGAGTTCTGGACCGAC
CGGCTCGGGTTCTCCCGGGACTTCGTGGAGGACGACTTCGCCGGTGTGGTCCGGGACGACGTGACCCTGT
TCATCAGCGCGGTCCAGGACCAGGTGGTGCCGGACAACACCCTGGCCTGGGTGTGGGTGCGCGGCCTGGA
CGAGCTGTACGCCGAGTGGTCGGAGGTCGTGTCCACGAACTTCCGGGACGCCTCCGGGCCGGCCATGACC
GAGATCGGCGAGCAGCCGTGGGGGCGGGAGTTCGCCCTGCGCGACCCGGCCGGCAACTGCGTGCACTTCG
TGGCCGAGGAGCAGGACTGACACGTGCTACGAGATTTCGATTCCACCGCCGCCTTCTATGAAAGGTTGGG
CTTCGGAATCGTTTTCCGGGACGCCGGCTGGATGATCCTCCAGCGCGGGGATCTCATGCTGGAGTTCTTC
GCCCACCCCAACTTGTTTATTGCAGCTTATAATGGTTACAAATAAAGCAATAGCATCACAAATTTCACAA
ATAAAGCATTTTTTTCACTGCATTCTAGTTGTGGTTTGTCCAAACTCATCAATGTATCTTATCATGTCTG
TATACCGTCGACCTCTAGCTAGAGCTTGGCGTAATCATGGTCATAGCTGTTTCCTGTGTGAAATTGTTAT
CCGCTCACAATTCCACACAACATACGAGCCGGAAGCATAAAGTGTAAAGCCTGGGGTGCCTAATGAGTGA
GCTAACTCACATTAATTGCGTTGCGCTCACTGCCCGCTTTCCAGTCGGGAAACCTGTCGTGCCAGCTGCA
TTAATGAATCGGCCAACGCGCGGGGAGAGGCGGTTTGCGTATTGGGCGCTCTTCCGCTTCCTCGCTCACT
GACTCGCTGCGCTCGGTCGTTCGGCTGCGGCGAGCGGTATCAGCTCACTCAAAGGCGGTAATACGGTTAT
CCACAGAATCAGGGGATAACGCAGGAAAGAACATGTGAGCAAAAGGCCAGCAAAAGGCCAGGAACCGTAA
AAAGGCCGCGTTGCTGGCGTTTTTCCATAGGCTCCGCCCCCCTGACGAGCATCACAAAAATCGACGCTCA
AGTCAGAGGTGGCGAAACCCGACAGGACTATAAAGATACCAGGCGTTTCCCCCTGGAAGCTCCCTCGTGC
GCTCTCCTGTTCCGACCCTGCCGCTTACCGGATACCTGTCCGCCTTTCTCCCTTCGGGAAGCGTGGCGCT
TTCTCATAGCTCACGCTGTAGGTATCTCAGTTCGGTGTAGGTCGTTCGCTCCAAGCTGGGCTGTGTGCAC
GAACCCCCCGTTCAGCCCGACCGCTGCGCCTTATCCGGTAACTATCGTCTTGAGTCCAACCCGGTAAGAC
ACGACTTATCGCCACTGGCAGCAGCCACTGGTAACAGGATTAGCAGAGCGAGGTATGTAGGCGGTGCTAC
AGAGTTCTTGAAGTGGTGGCCTAACTACGGCTACACTAGAAGAACAGTATTTGGTATCTGCGCTCTGCTG
AAGCCAGTTACCTTCGGAAAAAGAGTTGGTAGCTCTTGATCCGGCAAACAAACCACCGCTGGTAGCGGTG
GTTTTTTTGTTTGCAAGCAGCAGATTACGCGCAGAAAAAAAGGATCTCAAGAAGATCCTTTGATCTTTTC
TACGGGGTCTGACGCTCAGTGGAACGAAAACTCACGTTAAGGGATTTTGGTCATGAGATTATCAAAAAGG
ATCTTCACCTAGATCCTTTTAAATTAAAAATGAAGTTTTAAATCAATCTAAAGTATATATGAGTAAACTT
GGTCTGACAGTTACCAATGCTTAATCAGTGAGGCACCTATCTCAGCGATCTGTCTATTTCGTTCATCCAT
AGTTGCCTGACTCCCCGTCGTGTAGATAACTACGATACGGGAGGGCTTACCATCTGGCCCCAGTGCTGCA
ATGATACCGCGAGACCCACGCTCACCGGCTCCAGATTTATCAGCAATAAACCAGCCAGCCGGAAGGGCCG
AGCGCAGAAGTGGTCCTGCAACTTTATCCGCCTCCATCCAGTCTATTAATTGTTGCCGGGAAGCTAGAGT
AAGTAGTTCGCCAGTTAATAGTTTGCGCAACGTTGTTGCCATTGCTACAGGCATCGTGGTGTCACGCTCG
TCGTTTGGTATGGCTTCATTCAGCTCCGGTTCCCAACGATCAAGGCGAGTTACATGATCCCCCATGTTGT
GCAAAAAAGCGGTTAGCTCCTTCGGTCCTCCGATCGTTGTCAGAAGTAAGTTGGCCGCAGTGTTATCACT
CATGGTTATGGCAGCACTGCATAATTCTCTTACTGTCATGCCATCCGTAAGATGCTTTTCTGTGACTGGT
GAGTACTCAACCAAGTCATTCTGAGAATAGTGTATGCGGCGACCGAGTTGCTCTTGCCCGGCGTCAATAC
GGGATAATACCGCGCCACATAGCAGAACTTTAAAAGTGCTCATCATTGGAAAACGTTCTTCGGGGCGAAA
ACTCTCAAGGATCTTACCGCTGTTGAGATCCAGTTCGATGTAACCCACTCGTGCACCCAACTGATCTTCA
GCATCTTTTACTTTCACCAGCGTTTCTGGGTGAGCAAAAACAGGAAGGCAAAATGCCGCAAAAAAGGGAA
TAAGGGCGACACGGAAATGTTGAATACTCATACTCTTCCTTTTTCAATATTATTGAAGCATTTATCAGGG
TTATTGTCTCATGAGCGGATACATATTTGAATGTATTTAGAAAAATAAACAAATAGGGGTTCCGCGCACA
TTTCCCCGAAAAGTGCCACCTGACGTCGACGGATCGGGAGATCTCCCGATCCCCTATGGTGCACTCTCAG
TACAATCTGCTCTGATGCCGCATAGTTAAGCCAGTATCTGCTCCCTGCTTGTGTGTTGGAGGTCGCTGAG
TAGTGCGCGAGCAAAATTTAAGCTACAACAAGGCAAGGCTTGACCGACAATTGCATGAAGAATCTGCTTA
GGGTTAGGCGTTTTGCGCTGCTTCGCGATGTACGGGCCAGATATACGCGTT
Features (pLannotate 1.2.2; 28 found; start..end, strand, type, name):
      1..380     +  enhancer       CMV enhancer: human cytomegalovirus immediate early enhancer
    381..584     +  promoter       CMV promoter: human cytomegalovirus (CMV) immediate early promoter
    580..613     +  LTR            5' LTR (truncated) (fragment): truncated 5' long terminal repeat (LTR) from HIV-1
    629..647     +  promoter       T7 promoter: promoter for bacteriophage T7 RNA polymerase
    673..698     +  misc_RNA       sTRSV HHRz (fragment): hammerhead ribozyme from the tobacco ringspot virus satellite RNA (Khvorova et al., 2003)
    784..2133    +  CDS            N: NCAP_RABVS - Experimental evidence at protein level: Swiss-Prot protein existence level 1. Encapsidates the genome in a ratio of one protein N per nine ribonucleotides, protecting it from nucleases. If expressed without protein P it binds non-specifically RNA and therefore can bind it's own mRNA. Interaction with protein P abolishes any non-specific RNA binding, and prevents phosphorylation. The soluble N-P complex encapsidates specifically the genomic RNA, with protein N protecting the genome like a pearl necklace. The encapsidated genomic RNA is termed the nucleocapsid (NC) and serves as tem
   2227..3117    +  CDS            P: PHOSP_RABVS - Experimental evidence at protein level: Swiss-Prot protein existence level 1. Non catalytic polymerase cofactor and regulatory protein that plays a role in viral transcription and replication. Stabilizes the RNA polymerase L to the N-RNA template and binds the soluble protein N, preventing it from encapsidating non-genomic RNA. Also inhibits host IFN-alpha and IFN-beta signaling by binding and retaining phosphorylated STAT1 in the cytoplasm or by inhibiting the DNA binding of STAT1 in the nucleus. Might be involved, through interaction with host dynein, in intracellular microtubu
   3212..3817    +  CDS            M: MATRX_RABVS - Experimental evidence at protein level: Swiss-Prot protein existence level 1. Plays a major role in assembly, budding and uncoating of virion after membrane fusion (PubMed:33208464). Completely covers the ribonucleoprotein coil and keep it in condensed bullet-shaped form. Inhibits viral transcription and stimulates replication. Plays a major role in early induction of TRAIL-mediated apoptosis in infected neurons (PubMed:12771432, PubMed:9847327). From Rabies virus (strain SAD B19) (RABV).
   4091..4789    +  CDS            TagBFP: TagBFP is a basic (constitutively fluorescent) blue fluorescent protein published in 2008, derived from Entacmaea quadricolor. It is reported to be a very rapidly-maturing monomer with very low acid sensitivity.
   4790..4855    +  misc_feature   MCS: multiple cloning site
   4964..11344   +  CDS            L: L_RABVS - Experimental evidence at protein level: Swiss-Prot protein existence level 1. RNA-directed RNA polymerase that catalyzes the replication of viral genomic RNA. The template is composed of the viral RNA tightly encapsidated by the nucleoprotein (N). The replicase mode is dependent on intracellular N protein concentration. In this mode, the polymerase replicates the whole viral genome without recognizing transcriptional signals, and the replicated genome is not caped or polyadenylated. From Rabies virus (strain SAD B19) (RABV).
  11476..11568   +  ncRNA          HDV ribozyme: Accession: RF00094 - Hepatitis delta virus ribozyme
  11723..11947   +  polyA_signal   bGH poly(A) signal: bovine growth hormone polyadenylation signal
  11951..11972   +  promoter       SV40 promoter (fragment): SV40 enhancer and early promoter
  11993..12421   +  rep_origin     f1 ori (sequence partly withheld): f1 bacteriophage origin of replication; arrow indicates direction of (+) strand synthesis
  12435..12764   +  promoter       SV40 promoter: SV40 enhancer and early promoter
  12812..12859   +  promoter       EM7 promoter: synthetic bacterial promoter&nbsp
  12878..13252   +  CDS            BleoR: antibiotic-binding protein; Sh ble from Streptoalloteichus hindustanus; confers resistance to bleomycin, phleomycin, and Zeocin™
  13262..13387   +  CDS            ble (fragment): BLE_KLEPN - Experimental evidence at protein level: Swiss-Prot protein existence level 1. Binding protein with a strong affinity to the bleomycin family of antibiotics. Binds to CL990; an antimitotic-antibiotic compound. From Klebsiella pneumoniae.
  13382..13503   +  polyA_signal   SV40 poly(A) signal: SV40 polyadenylation signal
  13574..13596   -  protein_bind   lac operator (fragment): The lac repressor binds to the lac operator to inhibit transcription in E. coli. This inhibition can be relieved by adding lactose or isopropyl-β-D-thiogalactopyranoside (IPTG). lac repressor encoded by lacI
  13600..13630   -  promoter       lac promoter: promoter for the E. coli lac operon
  13645..13666   -  protein_bind   CAP binding site: CAP binding activates transcription in the presence of cAMP. E. coli catabolite activator protein
  13679..13771   -  CDS            lacI (fragment): lac repressor; lacI; The lac repressor binds to the lac operator to inhibit transcription in E. coli. This inhibition can be relieved by adding lactose or isopropyl-β-D-thiogalactopyranoside (IPTG).
  13954..14542   -  rep_origin     ori: high-copy-number ColE1/pMB1/pBR322/pUC origin of replication
  14713..15573   -  CDS            AmpR: β-lactamase; bla; confers resistance to ampicillin, carbenicillin, and related antibiotics
  15574..15678   -  promoter       AmpR promoter: bla
  15737..15789   -  misc_feature   bom (fragment): basis of mobility region from pBR322
