[The description below was written by a language model from this plasmid's Addgene catalogue record, the feature table of its GenBank file and pLannotate feature annotations shown in this document.]
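Description:
pSADdeltaG-BFP is a rabies virus genomic rescue plasmid carrying a full-length cDNA of the SAD B19 vaccine-strain genome in which the glycoprotein (G) gene has been removed and replaced by a blue fluorescent protein. In the annotated full sequence (about 15.9 kb), the viral N, P and M open reading frames are followed by TagBFP and a short multiple cloning site at the position normally occupied by G, and then by the large polymerase gene L. The genome cassette sits downstream of a CMV enhancer/promoter and a T7 promoter. It is flanked by a hammerhead ribozyme at the 5′ end and a hepatitis delta virus ribozyme at the 3′ end, followed by a bGH polyadenylation signal. The ribozymes trim the primary transcript to give exact viral genome termini, which are needed for encapsidation and replication. BFP is therefore expressed as a viral transcription unit from the replicating genome, while the listed CMV promoter drives the initial genome-length transcript.

The backbone provides a high-copy ColE1/pUC origin, ampicillin resistance and an f1 origin for propagation in E. coli. The catalogue lists neomycin/G418 as the mammalian selectable marker, but the feature table instead shows an SV40/EM7-driven bleomycin/Zeocin resistance gene (BleoR), so the two sources disagree. Two additional short GenBank records cover only partial reads and add no further information beyond the T7 promoter.

Because the recovered virus lacks G, it can spread only where glycoprotein is supplied in trans. According to the associated publication title, such variants are intended for studying defined neural circuits, with this version labelling infected neurons in blue.
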