Addgene plasmid #32639: pSADdeltaG-BFP
Depositing lab: Edward Callaway. Depositing organization: Salk Institute for Biological Studies. Publication: New rabies virus variants for monitoring and manipulating activity and gene expression in defined neural circuits. Osakada F, Mori T, Cetin AH, Marshel JH, Virgen B, Callaway EM. Neuron. 2011 Aug 25;71(4):617-31. 10.1016/j.neuron.2011.07.005 PubMed 21867879.
Backbone
  Vector backbone: pSADdeltaG
  Backbone manufacturer: Addgene plasmid 32634
  Backbone size w/o insert (bp): 15428
  Vector type: Mammalian Expression ; Rabies virus
  Selectable markers: Neomycin (select with G418)
Growth in bacteria
  Bacterial resistance: Ampicillin, 100 μg/mL
  Growth temperature: 37°C
  Growth strain: DH5alpha
  Copy number: High Copy
Gene/Insert
  Gene/Insert name: BFP
  Insert size (bp): 700
  Promoter: CMV
  Cloning method: Restriction Enzyme; 5′ cloning site NA (unknown if destroyed); 3′ cloning site NA (unknown if destroyed)
  Sequencing primers: 5′ CMV-F; 3′ BGH-rev
Terms and licenses: Academic/Nonprofit Terms; Industry Terms: Not Available to Industry
How to cite: pSADdeltaG-BFP was a gift from Edward Callaway (Addgene plasmid # 32639 ; http://n2t.net/addgene:32639 ; RRID:Addgene_32639)
