LOCUS       Exported 814 bp ds-DNA linear SYN 23-MAY-2021
DEFINITION  synthetic linear DNA
ACCESSION   .
VERSION     .
KEYWORDS    pSADdeltaG-BFP
SOURCE      synthetic DNA construct
  ORGANISM  synthetic DNA construct
REFERENCE   1 (bases 1 to 814)
  AUTHORS   Osakada F, Mori T, Cetin AH, Marshel JH, Virgen B, Callaway EM
  TITLE     New rabies virus variants for monitoring and manipulating activity
            and gene expression in defined neural circuits.
  JOURNAL   Neuron. 2011 Aug 25;71(4):617-31.
  PUBMED    21867879
REFERENCE   2 (bases 1 to 814)
  AUTHORS   .
  TITLE     Direct Submission
  JOURNAL   Exported May 23, 2021 from SnapGene Server 1.1.58
            http://www.snapgene.com
FEATURES             Location/Qualifiers
     source          1..814
                     /organism="synthetic DNA construct"
                     /mol_type="other DNA"
     primer_bind     28..47
                     /label=T7
                     /note="T7 promoter, forward primer"
     promoter        28..46
                     /label=T7 promoter
                     /note="promoter for bacteriophage T7 RNA polymerase"
ORIGIN
        1 acccactgct tactggctta tcgaaattaa tacgactcac tatagggaga cccaagctgg
       61 ctagattaag cgtctgatga gtccgtgagg acgaaacccg gagtcccggg tcacgcttaa
      121 caaccagatc aaagaaaaaa cagacattgt caattgcaaa gcaaaaatgt aacaccccta
      181 caatggatgc cgacaagatt gtattcaaag tcaataatca ggtggtctct ttgaagcctg
      241 agattatcgt ggatcaatat gagtacaagt accctgccat caaagatttg aaaaagccct
      301 gtataaccct aggaaaggct cccgatttaa ataaagcata caagtcagtt ttgtcaggca
      361 tgagcgccgc caaacttaat cctgacgatg tatgttccta tttggcagcg gcaatgcagt
      421 tttttgaggg gacatgtccg gaagactgga ccagctatgg aattgtgatt gcacgaaaag
      481 gagataagat caccccaggt tctctggtgg agataaaacg tactgatgta gaagggaatt
      541 gggctctgac aggaggcatg gaactgacaa gagaccccac tgtccctgag catgcgtcct
      601 tagtcggtct tctcttgagt ctgtataggt tgagcaaaat atccgggcaa aacactggta
      661 actataagac aaacattgca gacaggatag agcagatttt tgagacagcc ccttttgtta
      721 aaatcgtgga acaccatact ctaatgacaa ctcacaaaat gtgtgctaat tggagtacta
      781 taccaaactt cagatttttg gccggaacct atga
//
