LOCUS       Exported 842 bp ds-DNA linear SYN 23-MAY-2021
DEFINITION  synthetic linear DNA
ACCESSION   .
VERSION     .
KEYWORDS    pSADdeltaG-BFP
SOURCE      synthetic DNA construct
  ORGANISM  synthetic DNA construct
REFERENCE   1 (bases 1 to 842)
  AUTHORS   Osakada F, Mori T, Cetin AH, Marshel JH, Virgen B, Callaway EM
  TITLE     New rabies virus variants for monitoring and manipulating activity
            and gene expression in defined neural circuits.
  JOURNAL   Neuron. 2011 Aug 25;71(4):617-31.
  PUBMED    21867879
REFERENCE   2 (bases 1 to 842)
  AUTHORS   .
  TITLE     Direct Submission
  JOURNAL   Exported May 23, 2021 from SnapGene Server 1.1.58
            http://www.snapgene.com
FEATURES             Location/Qualifiers
     source          1..842
                     /organism="synthetic DNA construct"
                     /mol_type="other DNA"
ORIGIN
        1 tctagactcg agcggccgcc actgtgctgg atatctgcag aattccacca cactggacta
       61 gtggatccga gctcggtacc gagctcggat ccactagtaa cggccgccag tgtgctggaa
      121 ttcgcccttc tcccttagcc atccgagtgg acgtgcgtcc tccttcggat gcccaggtcg
      181 gaccgcgagg aggtggagat gccatgccga cccacgctta acaaataaac aacaaaaatg
      241 agaaaaacaa tcaaacaacc aaaggttcag atttaggatc ttgttttttt caagatacat
      301 cacacaagag tcttagcatg ggcaggcttc caggagtatc cggttcacag gcaactgtag
      361 tctagtaggg atgatctaga tctgatatcc tctagggtga tccacctgtt gtacctatga
      421 aggtgtcttt ccacttctct ggatagatcc ttgatgctgc caacgagtct ggtagtcttc
      481 actatcttgt aaatcaacct gatccagtga gatgacagac tcaggctaga attacaggct
      541 acccttttga acactgaggt gtcgttggac caactccaag atagataaac gttccctcga
      601 atgacttgct ttctgaagta ataagttata ggtctgttat acaggtcgtg aagtcttgcg
      661 aagctaggga cgtcacctaa agcagtagat agatacatca tagtactgca acatatgttg
      721 aagtgcctca ggattttggg atcagacggt ggatagaacg aggggtcagt taggggtttg
      781 gaaacgttga agactctgtt ggagaaaact atcatgatgg ctataatgat agccacttta
      841 ga
//
