>Addgene plasmid #32639 | pSADdeltaG-BFP | addgene partial sequence | sequence record 39204 | B19L-R 5'-CGATTGGGTCAATAGGGTCA
AGTCTCAGGTTGAGAAGTGTTGCCAGTTGTTCTTCTGATCTAATGTTTTTTTCTCGACTGAAAAGCTACC
GCGGATGGCGCGCCTTATCTAGATCCGGTGGATCCCGGGCCCGCGGTACCGTCGACTGCAGAATTCGAAG
CTTGAGCTCGAGATCTGAGTCCGGAATTAAGCTTGTGCCCCAGTTTGCTAGGGAGGTCGCAGTATCTGGC
CACTGCCACCTCGTGCTGCTCGACGTAGGTCTCGTTGTTGGCCTCCTTGATTCTTTCCAGTCTGTAGTCC
ACATAGTAGACGCCAGGCATCTTGAGGTTCTTAGCGGGTTTCTTGGATCTATATGTGGTCTTGATGTTTG
CGATCAGATGGCTCCCGCCCACGAGCTTCAGGGCCATGTCGTTTCTGCCTTCCAGGCCGCCGTCAGCGGG
GTACAGCGTCTCGGTGAAGGCCTCCCAGCCGAGTGTTTTCTTCTGCATCACAGGGCCGTTGGATGTGAAG
TTCACCCCTCTGATCTTGACGTTGTAGATGAGGCAGCCGTCCTGGAGGCTGGTGTCCTGGGTAGCGGTCA
GCACGCCCCCGTCTTCGTATGTGGTGACTCTCTCCCATGTGAAGCCCTCAGGGAAGGACTGCTTGAAGAA
GTCGGGGATGCCCTGGGTGTGGTTGATGAAGGTCTTGCTGCCGTAGAGGAAGCTAGTAGCCAGGATGTCG
AAGGCGAAGGGGAGAGGGCCGCCCTCGACCACCTTGATTCTCATGGTCTGGGTGC
